>Addgene plasmid #57715 | Dendra2-EB3-7 | depositor partial sequence | sequence record 88869 | insert sequence
CCGTAGCGTACCGGATCAGTCTCGAGCTCAAGCTTCAATTCTGCATCGACTGCCACCATGGCCGTCAATG
TGTACTCCACATCTGTGACCAGTGAAAATCTGAGTCGCCATGATATGCTTGCATGGGTCAACGACTCCCT
GCACCTCAACTATACCAAGATAGAACAGCTTTGTTCAGGGGCAGCCTACTGCCAGTTCATGGACATGCTC
TTCCCCGGCTGTGTGCACTTGAGGAAAGTGAAGTTCCAGGCCAAACTAGAGCATGAATACATCCACAACT
TCAAGGTGCTGCAAGCAGCTTTCAAGAAGATGGGTGTTGACAAAATCATTCCTGTAGAGAAATTAGTGAA
AGGAAAATTCCAAGATAATTTTGAGTTTATTCAGTGGTTTAAGAAATTCTTTGACGCAAACTATGATGGA
AAGGATTACAACCCTCTGCTGGCGCGGCAGGGCCAGGACGTAGCGCCACCTCCTAACCCAGGTGATCAGA
TCTTCAACAAATCCAAGAAACTCATTGGCACAGCAGTTCCACAGAGGACGTCCCCCACAGGCCCAAAAAA
CATGCAGACCTCTGGCCGGCTGAGCAATGTGGCCCCCCCCTGCATTCTCCGGAAGAATCCTCCATCAGCC
CGAAATGGCGGCCATGAGACTGATGCCCAAATTCTTGAACTCAACCAACAGCTGGTGGACTTGAAGCTGA
CAGTGGATGGGCTGGAGAAGGAACGTGACTTCTACTTCAGCAAACTTCGTGACATCGAGCTCATCTGCCA
GGAGCATGAAAGTGAAAACAGCCCTGTTATCTCAGGCATCATTGGCATCCTCTATGCCACAGAGGAAGGA
TTCGCACCCCCTGAGGACGATGAGATTGAAGAGCATCAACAAGAAGACCAGGACGAGTACCTGGATCCAC
CGGTCGCCACCATGAACACCCCGGGAATTAACCTGATCAAGGAGGACATGCGCGTGAAGGTGCACATGGA
GGGCAACGTGAACGGCCACGCCTTCGTGATCGAGGGCGAGGGCAAGGGCAAGCCCTACGAGGGCACCCAG
ACCGCCAACCTGACCGTGAAGGAGGGCGCCCCCCTGCCCTTCAGCTACGACATCCTGACCACCGCCGTGC
ACTACGGCAACCGGGTGTTCACCAAGTACCCCGAGGACATCCCCGACTACTTCAAGCAGAGCTTCCCCGA
GGGCTACAGCTGGGAGCGCACCATGACCTTCGAGGACAAGGGCATCTGCACCATCCGCAGCGACATCAGC
CTGGAGGGCGACTGCTTCTTCCAGAACGTGCGCTTCAAGGGCACCAACTTCCCCCCCAACGGCCCCGTGA
TGCAGAAGAAGACCCTGAAGTGGGAGCCCAGCACCGAGAAGCTGCACGTGCGCGACGGCCTGCTGGTGGG
CAACATCAACATGGCCCTGCTGCTGGAGGGCGGCGGCCACTACCTGTGCGACTTCAAGACCACCTACAAG
GCCAAGAAGGTGGTGCAGCTGCCCGACGCCCACTTCGTGGACCACCGCATCGAGATCCTGGGCAACGACA
GCGACTACAACAAGGTGAAGCTGTACGAGCACGCCGTGGCCCGCTACAGCCCCCTGCCCAGCCAGGTGTG
GTAAGCGGCCGCGACTCTAGATCATAATCAGCCATACCACATT
