>Addgene plasmid #57715 | Dendra2-EB3-7 | addgene partial sequence | sequence record 150723 | SV40pA-R 5'-GAAATTTGTGATGCTATTGC-3'
ACAACAACAATTGCATTCATTTTATGTTTCAGGTTCAGGGGGAGGTGTGGGAGGTTTTTTAAAGCAAGTA
AAACCTCTACAAATGTGGTATGGCTGATTATGATCTAGAGTCGCGGCCGCTTACCACACCTGGCTGGGCA
GGGGGCTGTAGCGGGCCACGGCGTGCTCGTACAGCTTCACCTTGTTGTAGTCGCTGTCGTTGCCCAGGAT
CTCGATGCGGTGGTCCACGAAGTGGGCGTCGGGCAGCTGCACCACCTTCTTGGCCTTGTAGGTGGTCTTG
AAGTCGCACAGGTAGTGGCCGCCGCCCTCCAGCAGCAGGGCCATGTTGATGTTGCCCACCAGCAGGCCGT
CGCGCACGTGCAGCTTCTCGGTGCTGGGCTCCCACTTCAGGGTCTTCTTCTGCATCACGGGGCCGTTGGG
GGGGAAGTTGGTGCCCTTGAAGCGCACGTTCTGGAAGAAGCAGTCGCCCTCCAGGCTGATGTCGCTGCGG
ATGGTGCAGATGCCCTTGTCCTCGAAGGTCATGGTGCGCTCCCAGCTGTAGCCCTCGGGGAAGCTCTGCT
TGAAGTAGTCGGGGATGTCCTCGGGGTACTTGGTGAACACCCGGTTGCCGTAGTGCACGGCGGTGGTCAG
GATGTCGTAGCTGAAGGGCAGGGGGGCGCCCTCCTTCACGGTCAGGTTGGCGGTCTGGGTGCCCTCGTAG
GGCTTGCCCTTGCCCTCGCCCTCGATCACGAAGGCGTGGCCGTTCACGTTGCCCTCCATGTGCACCTTCA
CGCGCATGTCCTCCTTGATCAGGTTAATTCCCGGGGTGTTCATGGTGGCGACCGGTGGATCCAGGTACTC
GTCCTGGTCTTCTTGTTGATGCTCTTCAATCTCATCGTCCTCAGGG
