[The description below was written by a language model from this plasmid's Addgene catalogue record.]
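Description:
Dendra2-EB3-7 is a mammalian expression plasmid that produces human EB3 (MAPRE3, a microtubule end-binding protein) fused to the photoconvertible fluorescent protein Dendra2. It is built on a Dendra2 fusion backbone of about 4.75 kb before the insert is added. It is maintained in E. coli as a high-copy plasmid under kanamycin selection. A neomycin resistance marker allows G418 selection of transfected mammalian cells. The fusion is driven by the CMV promoter, a strong constitutive promoter in most mammalian cell lines. The listed 3′ sequencing primer suggests that an SV40 polyadenylation signal follows the coding region. The record does not say whether Dendra2 sits at the N- or C-terminus of EB3, what linker joins them, or how the insert was cloned. No feature table was provided, so the bacterial origin and other backbone elements cannot be described in detail.

The construct is intended as a localization marker for growing microtubule plus ends. EB-family proteins accumulate at polymerizing microtubule tips, so fluorescent fusions typically appear as moving comet-like structures in live cells. Dendra2 starts in a green-emitting state (excitation about 490 nm, emission about 507 nm). Illumination with suitable light converts it irreversibly to a red-emitting state (excitation about 553 nm, emission about 573 nm). A chosen subpopulation of the fusion protein can therefore be optically highlighted and tracked over time against the unconverted pool. This makes the plasmid useful for live-cell imaging of microtubule dynamics, pulse-chase style tracking, and comparison of photoconvertible fluorescent proteins in fusion contexts.
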