Addgene plasmid #57715: Dendra2-EB3-7
Purpose: Localization: MT End Binding Protein, Excitation: 490 / 553, Emission: 507 / 573
Depositing lab: Michael Davidson. Depositing organization: Florida State University, Tallahassee. Publication: A bright and photostable photoconvertible fluorescent protein. McKinney SA, Murphy CS, Hazelwood KL, Davidson MW, Looger LL. Nat Methods. 2009 Feb . 6(2):131-3. 10.1038/nmeth.1296 PubMed 19169260.
Backbone
  Vector backbone: Dendra2
  Backbone size w/o insert (bp): 4750
  Vector type: Mammalian Expression
  Selectable markers: Neomycin (select with G418)
Growth in bacteria
  Bacterial resistance: Kanamycin, 50 μg/mL
  Growth temperature: 37°C
  Growth strain: DH5alpha
  Copy number: High Copy
Gene/Insert
  Gene/Insert name: EB3 (alt name: NM_012326.2)
  Species: H. sapiens (human)
  Entrez Gene: MAPRE3 (a.k.a. EB3, EBF3, EBF3-S, RP3)
  Promoter: CMV
  Tag / fusion protein: Dendra2
  Cloning method: Unknown
  Sequencing primers: 5′ CMV-F; 3′ SV40pA-R
Terms and licenses: Academic/Nonprofit Terms; Industry Terms
Depositor comments: . Excitation = 490 / 553; Emission = 507 / 573
How to cite: Dendra2-EB3-7 was a gift from Michael Davidson (Addgene plasmid # 57715 ; http://n2t.net/addgene:57715 ; RRID:Addgene_57715)
